>Addgene plasmid #17481 | pLenti CMV/TO eGFP Puro (w159-1) | depositor full sequence | sequence record 8646 | Author sequence
CAGGTGGCACTTTTCGGGGAAATGTGCGCGGAACCCCTATTTGTTTATTTTTCTAAATACATTCAAATAT
GTATCCGCTCATGAGACAATAACCCTGATAAATGCTTCAATAATATTGAAAAAGGAAGAGTATGAGTATT
CAACATTTCCGTGTCGCCCTTATTCCCTTTTTTGCGGCATTTTGCCTTCCTGTTTTTGCTCACCCAGAAA
CGCTGGTGAAAGTAAAAGATGCTGAAGATCAGTTGGGTGCACGAGTGGGTTACATCGAACTGGATCTCAA
CAGCGGTAAGATCCTTGAGAGTTTTCGCCCCGAAGAACGTTTTCCAATGATGAGCACTTTTAAAGTTCTG
CTATGTGGCGCGGTATTATCCCGTATTGACGCCGGGCAAGAGCAACTCGGTCGCCGCATACACTATTCTC
AGAATGACTTGGTTGAGTACTCACCAGTCACAGAAAAGCATCTTACGGATGGCATGACAGTAAGAGAATT
ATGCAGTGCTGCCATAACCATGAGTGATAACACTGCGGCCAACTTACTTCTGACAACGATCGGAGGACCG
AAGGAGCTAACCGCTTTTTTGCACAACATGGGGGATCATGTAACTCGCCTTGATCGTTGGGAACCGGAGC
TGAATGAAGCCATACCAAACGACGAGCGTGACACCACGATGCCTGTAGCAATGGCAACAACGTTGCGCAA
ACTATTAACTGGCGAACTACTTACTCTAGCTTCCCGGCAACAATTAATAGACTGGATGGAGGCGGATAAA
GTTGCAGGACCACTTCTGCGCTCGGCCCTTCCGGCTGGCTGGTTTATTGCTGATAAATCTGGAGCCGGTG
AGCGTGGGTCTCGCGGTATCATTGCAGCACTGGGGCCAGATGGTAAGCCCTCCCGTATCGTAGTTATCTA
CACGACGGGGAGTCAGGCAACTATGGATGAACGAAATAGACAGATCGCTGAGATAGGTGCCTCACTGATT
AAGCATTGGTAACTGTCAGACCAAGTTTACTCATATATACTTTAGATTGATTTAAAACTTCATTTTTAAT
TTAAAAGGATCTAGGTGAAGATCCTTTTTGATAATCTCATGACCAAAATCCCTTAACGTGAGTTTTCGTT
CCACTGAGCGTCAGACCCCGTAGAAAAGATCAAAGGATCTTCTTGAGATCCTTTTTTTCTGCGCGTAATC
TGCTGCTTGCAAACAAAAAAACCACCGCTACCAGCGGTGGTTTGTTTGCCGGATCAAGAGCTACCAACTC
TTTTTCCGAAGGTAACTGGCTTCAGCAGAGCGCAGATACCAAATACTGTCCTTCTAGTGTAGCCGTAGTT
AGGCCACCACTTCAAGAACTCTGTAGCACCGCCTACATACCTCGCTCTGCTAATCCTGTTACCAGTGGCT
GCTGCCAGTGGCGATAAGTCGTGTCTTACCGGGTTGGACTCAAGACGATAGTTACCGGATAAGGCGCAGC
GGTCGGGCTGAACGGGGGGTTCGTGCACACAGCCCAGCTTGGAGCGAACGACCTACACCGAACTGAGATA
CCTACAGCGTGAGCTATGAGAAAGCGCCACGCTTCCCGAAGGGAGAAAGGCGGACAGGTATCCGGTAAGC
GGCAGGGTCGGAACAGGAGAGCGCACGAGGGAGCTTCCAGGGGGAAACGCCTGGTATCTTTATAGTCCTG
TCGGGTTTCGCCACCTCTGACTTGAGCGTCGATTTTTGTGATGCTCGTCAGGGGGGCGGAGCCTATGGAA
AAACGCCAGCAACGCGGCCTTTTTACGGTTCCTGGCCTTTTGCTGGCCTTTTGCTCACATGTTCTTTCCT
GCGTTATCCCCTGATTCTGTGGATAACCGTATTACCGCCTTTGAGTGAGCTGATACCGCTCGCCGCAGCC
GAACGACCGAGCGCAGCGAGTCAGTGAGCGAGGAAGCGGAAGAGCGCCCAATACGCAAACCGCCTCTCCC
CGCGCGTTGGCCGATTCATTAATGCAGCTGGCACGACAGGTTTCCCGACTGGAAAGCGGGCAGTGAGCGC
AACGCAATTAATGTGAGTTAGCTCACTCATTAGGCACCCCAGGCTTTACACTTTATGCTTCCGGCTCGTA
TGTTGTGTGGAATTGTGAGCGGATAACAATTTCACACAGGAAACAGCTATGACCATGATTACGCCAAGCG
CGCAATTAACCCTCACTAAAGGGAACAAAAGCTGGAGCTGCAAGCTTAATGTAGTCTTATGCAATACTCT
TGTAGTCTTGCAACATGGTAACGATGAGTTAGCAACATGCCTTACAAGGAGAGAAAAAGCACCGTGCATG
CCGATTGGTGGAAGTAAGGTGGTACGATCGTGCCTTATTAGGAAGGCAACAGACGGGTCTGACATGGATT
GGACGAACCACTGAATTGCCGCATTGCAGAGATATTGTATTTAAGTGCCTAGCTCGATACAATAAACGGG
TCTCTCTGGTTAGACCAGATCTGAGCCTGGGAGCTCTCTGGCTAACTAGGGAACCCACTGCTTAAGCCTC
AATAAAGCTTGCCTTGAGTGCTTCAAGTAGTGTGTGCCCGTCTGTTGTGTGACTCTGGTAACTAGAGATC
CCTCAGACCCTTTTAGTCAGTGTGGAAAATCTCTAGCAGTGGCGCCCGAACAGGGACCTGAAAGCGAAAG
GGAAACCAGAGCTCTCTCGACGCAGGACTCGGCTTGCTGAAGCGCGCACGGCAAGAGGCGAGGGGCGGCG
ACTGGTGAGTACGCCAAAAATTTTGACTAGCGGAGGCTAGAAGGAGAGAGATGGGTGCGAGAGCGTCAGT
ATTAAGCGGGGGAGAATTAGATCGCGATGGGAAAAAATTCGGTTAAGGCCAGGGGGAAAGAAAAAATATA
AATTAAAACATATAGTATGGGCAAGCAGGGAGCTAGAACGATTCGCAGTTAATCCTGGCCTGTTAGAAAC
ATCAGAAGGCTGTAGACAAATACTGGGACAGCTACAACCATCCCTTCAGACAGGATCAGAAGAACTTAGA
TCATTATATAATACAGTAGCAACCCTCTATTGTGTGCATCAAAGGATAGAGATAAAAGACACCAAGGAAG
CTTTAGACAAGATAGAGGAAGAGCAAAACAAAAGTAAGACCACCGCACAGCAAGCGGCCGCTGATCTTCA
GACCTGGAGGAGGAGATATGAGGGACAATTGGAGAAGTGAATTATATAAATATAAAGTAGTAAAAATTGA
ACCATTAGGAGTAGCACCCACCAAGGCAAAGAGAAGAGTGGTGCAGAGAGAAAAAAGAGCAGTGGGAATA
GGAGCTTTGTTCCTTGGGTTCTTGGGAGCAGCAGGAAGCACTATGGGCGCAGCCTCAATGACGCTGACGG
TACAGGCCAGACAATTATTGTCTGGTATAGTGCAGCAGCAGAACAATTTGCTGAGGGCTATTGAGGCGCA
ACAGCATCTGTTGCAACTCACAGTCTGGGGCATCAAGCAGCTCCAGGCAAGAATCCTGGCTGTGGAAAGA
TACCTAAAGGATCAACAGCTCCTGGGGATTTGGGGTTGCTCTGGAAAACTCATTTGCACCACTGCTGTGC
CTTGGAATGCTAGTTGGAGTAATAAATCTCTGGAACAGATTGGAATCACACGACCTGGATGGAGTGGGAC
AGAGAAATTAACAATTACACAAGCTTAATACACTCCTTAATTGAAGAATCGCAAAACCAGCAAGAAAAGA
ATGAACAAGAATTATTGGAATTAGATAAATGGGCAAGTTTGTGGAATTGGTTTAACATAACAAATTGGCT
GTGGTATATAAAATTATTCATAATGATAGTAGGAGGCTTGGTAGGTTTAAGAATAGTTTTTGCTGTACTT
TCTATAGTGAATAGAGTTAGGCAGGGATATTCACCATTATCGTTTCAGACCCACCTCCCAACCCCGAGGG
GACCCGACAGGCCCGAAGGAATAGAAGAAGAAGGTGGAGAGAGAGACAGAGACAGATCCATTCGATTAGT
GAACGGATCTCGACGGTTAACTTTTAAAAGAAAAGGGGGGATTGGGGGGTACAGTGCAGGGGAAAGAATA
GTAGACATAATAGCAACAGACATACAAACTAAAGAATTACAAAAACAAATTACAAAAATTCAAAATTTTA
TCGATAAGCTTGGGAGTTCCGCGTTACATAACTTACGGTAAATGGCCCGCCTGGCTGACCGCCCAACGAC
CCCCGCCCATTGACGTCAATAATGACGTATGTTCCCATAGTAACGCCAATAGGGACTTTCCATTGACGTC
AATGGGTGGAGTATTTACGGTAAACTGCCCACTTGGCAGTACATCAAGTGTATCATATGCCAAGTACGCC
CCCTATTGACGTCAATGACGGTAAATGGCCCGCCTGGCATTATGCCCAGTACATGACCTTATGGGACTTT
CCTACTTGGCAGTACATCTACGTATTAGTCATCGCTATTACCATGGTGATGCGGTTTTGGCAGTACATCA
ATGGGCGTGGATAGCGGTTTGACTCACGGGGATTTCCAAGTCTCCACCCCATTGACGTCAATGGGAGTTT
GTTTTGGCACCAAAATCAACGGGACTTTCCAAAATGTCGTAACAACTCCGCCCCATTGACGCAAATGGGC
GGTAGGCGTGTACGGTGGGAGGTCTATATAAGCAGAGCTCGTTTAGTGAACCGTCAGATCGCCTGGAGAC
GCCATCCACGCTGTTTTGACCTCCATAGAAGACACCGACTCTAGTCCAGTGTGGTGGAATTCTGCAGATA
TCAACAAGTTTGTACAAAAAAGCAGGCTCCACCATGGGAACCAATTCAGTCGACTGGTACCGCGGGCCCG
GGATCCACCGGCCGGTCGCCACCATGGTGAGCAAGGGCGAGGAGCTGTTCACCGGGGTGGTGCCCATCCT
GGTCGAGCTGGACGGCGACGTAAACGGCCACAAGTTCAGCGTGTCCGGCGAGGGCGAGGGCGATGCCACC
TACGGCAAGCTGACCCTGAAGTTCATCTGCACCACCGGCAAGCTGCCCGTGCCCTGGCCCACCCTCGTGA
CCACCCTGACCTACGGCGTGCAGTGCTTCAGCCGCTACCCCGACCACATGAAGCAGCACGACTTCTTCAA
GTCCGCCATGCCCGAAGGCTACGTCCAGGAGCGCACCATCTTCTTCAAGGACGACGGCAACTACAAGACC
CGCGCCGAGGTGAAGTTCGAGGGCGACACCCTGGTGAACCGCATCGAGCTGAAGGGCATCGACTTCAAGG
AGGACGGCAACATCCTGGGGCACAAGCTGGAGTACAACTACAACAGCCACAACGTCTATATCATGGCCGA
CAAGCAGAAGAACGGCATCAAGGTGAACTTCAAGATCCGCCACAACATCGAGGACGGCAGCGTGCAGCTC
GCCGACCACTACCAGCAGAACACCCCCATCGGCGACGGCCCCGTGCTGCTGCCCGACAACCACTACCTGA
GCACCCAGTCCGCCCTGAGCAAAGACCCCAACGAGAAGCGCGATCACATGGTCCTGCTGGAGTTCGTGAC
CGCCGCCGGGATCACTCTCGGCATGGACGAGCTGTACAAGTAAAGCGGCCGCACTCGAGATATCTAGACC
CAGCTTTCTTGTACAAAGTGGTTGATATCCAGCACAGTGGCGGCCGCTCGACAATCAACCTCTGGATTAC
AAAATTTGTGAAAGATTGACTGGTATTCTTAACTATGTTGCTCCTTTTACGCTATGTGGATACGCTGCTT
TAATGCCTTTGTATCATGCTATTGCTTCCCGTATGGCTTTCATTTTCTCCTCCTTGTATAAATCCTGGTT
GCTGTCTCTTTATGAGGAGTTGTGGCCCGTTGTCAGGCAACGTGGCGTGGTGTGCACTGTGTTTGCTGAC
GCAACCCCCACTGGTTGGGGCATTGCCACCACCTGTCAGCTCCTTTCCGGGACTTTCGCTTTCCCCCTCC
CTATTGCCACGGCGGAACTCATCGCCGCCTGCCTTGCCCGCTGCTGGACAGGGGCTCGGCTGTTGGGCAC
TGACAATTCCGTGGTGTTGTCGGGGAAGCTGACGTCCTTTCCATGGCTGCTCGCCTGTGTTGCCACCTGG
ATTCTGCGCGGGACGTCCTTCTGCTACGTCCCTTCGGCCCTCAATCCAGCGGACCTTCCTTCCCGCGGCC
TGCTGCCGGCTCTGCGGCCTCTTCCGCGTCTTCGCCTTCGCCCTCAGACGAGTCGGATCTCCCTTTGGGC
CGCCTCCCCGCCTGGAATTCTACCGGGTAGGGGAGGCGCTTTTCCCAAGGCAGTCTGGAGCATGCGCTTT
AGCAGCCCCGCTGGGCACTTGGCGCTACACAAGTGGCCTCTGGCCTCGCACACATTCCACATCCACCGGT
AGGCGCCAACCGGCTCCGTTCTTTGGTGGCCCCTTCGCGCCACCTTCTACTCCTCCCCTAGTCAGGAAGT
TCCCCCCCGCCCCGCAGCTCGCGTCGTGCAGGACGTGACAAATGGAAGTAGCACGTCTCACTAGTCTCGT
GCAGATGGACAGCACCGCTGAGCAATGGAAGCGGGTAGGCCTTTGGGGCAGCGGCCAATAGCAGCTTTGC
TCCTTCGCTTTCTGGGCTCAGAGGCTGGGAAGGGGTGGGTCCGGGGGCGGGCTCAGGGGCGGGCTCAGGG
GCGGGGCGGGCGCCCGAAGGTCCTCCGGAGGCCCGGCATTCTGCACGCTTCAAAAGCGCACGTCTGCCGC
GCTGTTCTCCTCTTCCTCATCTCCGGGCCTTTCGACCTGCAGCCCAAGCTTACCATGACCGAGTACAAGC
CCACGGTGCGCCTCGCCACCCGCGACGACGTCCCCAGGGCCGTACGCACCCTCGCCGCCGCGTTCGCCGA
CTACCCCGCCACGCGCCACACCGTCGATCCGGACCGCCACATCGAGCGGGTCACCGAGCTGCAAGAACTC
TTCCTCACGCGCGTCGGGCTCGACATCGGCAAGGTGTGGGTCGCGGACGACGGCGCCGCGGTGGCGGTCT
GGACCACGCCGGAGAGCGTCGAAGCGGGGGCGGTGTTCGCCGAGATCGGCCCGCGCATGGCCGAGTTGAG
CGGTTCCCGGCTGGCCGCGCAGCAACAGATGGAAGGCCTCCTGGCGCCGCACCGGCCCAAGGAGCCCGCG
TGGTTCCTGGCCACCGTCGGCGTCTCGCCCGACCACCAGGGCAAGGGTCTGGGCAGCGCCGTCGTGCTCC
CCGGAGTGGAGGCGGCCGAGCGCGCCGGGGTGCCCGCCTTCCTGGAGACCTCCGCGCCCCGCAACCTCCC
CTTCTACGAGCGGCTCGGCTTCACCGTCACCGCCGACGTCGAGGTGCCCGAAGGACCGCGCACCTGGTGC
ATGACCCGCAAGCCCGGTGCCTGACGCCCGCCCCACGACCCGCAGCGCCCGACCGAAAGGAGCGCACGAC
CCCATGCATCTCGAGGGCCCGGTACCTTTAAGACCAATGACTTACAAGGCAGCTGTAGATCTTAGCCACT
TTTTAAAAGAAAAGGGGGGACTGGAAGGGCTAGCTCACTCCCAACGAAGACAAGATCTGCTTTTTGCTTG
TACTGGGTCTCTCTGGTTAGACCAGATCTGAGCCTGGGAGCTCTCTGGCTGCCTAGGGAACCCACTGCTT
AAGCCTCAATAAAGCTTGCCTTGAGTGCTTCAAGTAGTGTGTGCCCGTCTGTTGTGTGACTCTGGTAACT
AGAGATCCCTCAGACCCTTTTAGTCAGTGTGGAAAATCTCTAGCAGTAGTAGTTCATGTCATCTTATTAT
TCAGTATTTATAACTTGCAAAGAAATGAATATCAGAGAGTGAGAGGAACTTGTTTATTGCAGCTTATAAT
GGTTACAAATAAAGCAATAGCATCACAAATTTCACAAATAAAGCATTTTTTTCACTGCATTCTAGTTGTG
GTTTGTCCAAACTCATCAATGTATCTTATCATGTCTGGCTCTAGCTATCCCGCCCCTAACTCCGCCCAGT
TCCGCCCATTCTCCGCCCCATGGCTGACTAATTTTTTTTATTTATGCAGAGGCCGAGGCCGCCTCGGCCT
CTGAGCTATTCCAGAAGTAGTGAGGAGGCTTTTTTGGAGGCCTAGGCTTTTGCGTCGAGACGTACCCAAT
TCGCCCTATAGTGAGTCGTATTACGCGCGCTCACTGGCCGTCGTTTTACAACGTCGTGACTGGGAAAACC
CTGGCGTTACCCAACTTAATCGCCTTGCAGCACATCCCCCTTTCGCCAGCTGGCGTAATAGCGAAGAGGC
CCGCACCGATCGCCCTTCCCAACAGTTGCGCAGCCTGAATGGCGAATGGCGCG
[124 nt withheld, positions 8314-8437]
C
[91 nt withheld, positions 8439-8529]
A
[49 nt withheld, positions 8531-8579]
CCTTTGACGTTGGAGTCCACGTTCTTT
[37 nt withheld, positions 8607-8643]
ACCCTATCTCGGTCTATTCTTTTGATTTATAAGGGATTTTGCCGATTTCGGCCTATTGGTTAAAAAATGA
GCTGATTTAACAAAAATTTAACGCGAATTTTAACAAAATATTAACGTTTACAATTTCC
Features (pLannotate 1.2.2; 31 found; start..end, strand, type, name):
     27..131     +  promoter       AmpR promoter: bla
    132..992     +  CDS            AmpR: β-lactamase; bla; confers resistance to ampicillin, carbenicillin, and related antibiotics
   1163..1751    +  rep_origin     ori: high-copy-number ColE1/pMB1/pBR322/pUC origin of replication
   1934..2026    +  CDS            lacI (fragment): lac repressor; lacI; The lac repressor binds to the lac operator to inhibit transcription in E. coli. This inhibition can be relieved by adding lactose or isopropyl-β-D-thiogalactopyranoside (IPTG).
   2039..2060    +  protein_bind   CAP binding site: CAP binding activates transcription in the presence of cAMP. E. coli catabolite activator protein
   2075..2105    +  promoter       lac promoter: promoter for the E. coli lac operon
   2113..2129    +  protein_bind   lac operator: The lac repressor binds to the lac operator to inhibit transcription in E. coli. This inhibition can be relieved by adding lactose or isopropyl-β-D-thiogalactopyranoside (IPTG). lac repressor encoded by lacI
   2174..2192    +  promoter       T3 promoter: promoter for bacteriophage T3 RNA polymerase
   2220..2441    +  promoter       RSV promoter: Rous sarcoma virus enhancer/promoter
   2448..2628    +  LTR            5' LTR (truncated): truncated 5' long terminal repeat (LTR) from HIV-1
   2672..2797    +  misc_feature   HIV-1 Ψ: packaging signal of human immunodeficiency virus type 1
   2781..3144    +  CDS            HIV-1 gag (fragment): gag protein from human immunodeficiency virus 1; gag
   3239..3575    +  ncRNA          RRE: Accession: RF00036 - HIV Rev response element
   3611..4000    +  CDS            env (fragment): ENV_HV1H2 - Experimental evidence at protein level: Swiss-Prot protein existence level 1. [Transmembrane protein gp41]: Acts as a class I viral fusion protein. Under the current model, the protein has at least 3 conformational states: pre-fusion native state, pre-hairpin intermediate state, and post-fusion hairpin state. During fusion of viral and target intracellular membranes, the coiled coil regions (heptad repeats) assume a trimer-of-hairpins structure, positioning the fusion peptide in close proximity to the C-terminal region of the ectodomain. The formation of this structure appears to d
   4012..4129    +  misc_feature   cPPT/CTS: central polypurine tract and central termination sequence of HIV-1
   4152..4455    +  enhancer       CMV enhancer: human cytomegalovirus immediate early enhancer
   4456..4659    +  promoter       CMV promoter: human cytomegalovirus (CMV) immediate early promoter
   4764..4788    +  protein_bind   attB1: mutant version of attB; recombination site for the Gateway® BP reaction BP Clonase™
   4807..4836    +  misc_feature   MCS (fragment): multiple cloning site
   4854..5573    +  CDS            EGFP: the original enhanced GFP (Yang et al., 1996) mammalian codon-optimized
   5598..5622    -  protein_bind   attB2: mutant version of attB; recombination site for the Gateway® BP reaction BP Clonase™
   5653..6241    +  misc_feature   WPRE: woodchuck hepatitis virus posttranscriptional regulatory element
   6255..6754    +  promoter       PGK promoter: mouse phosphoglycerate kinase 1 promoter
   6775..7374    +  CDS            PuroR: puromycin N-acetyltransferase; pac from Streptomyces alboniger; confers resistance to puromycin
   7442..7510    +  CDS            nef (fragment): NEF_HV1Z2 - Experimental evidence at protein level: Swiss-Prot protein existence level 1. Extracellular Nef protein targets CD4(+) T-lymphocytes for apoptosis by interacting with CXCR4 surface receptors. From Human immunodeficiency virus type 1 group M subtype D (isolate Z2/CDC-Z34) (HIV-1).
   7512..7745    +  LTR            3' LTR (ΔU3): self-inactivating 3' long terminal repeat (LTR) from HIV-1
   7817..7938    +  polyA_signal   SV40 poly(A) signal: SV40 polyadenylation signal
   7957..8092    +  rep_origin     SV40 ori: SV40 origin of replication
   8125..8143    -  promoter       T7 promoter: promoter for bacteriophage T7 RNA polymerase
   8151..8306    +  CDS            lacZα (fragment): LacZα fragment of β-galactosidase; lacZ fragment
   8314..8769    +  rep_origin     f1 ori (sequence partly withheld): f1 bacteriophage origin of replication; arrow indicates direction of (+) strand synthesis
