[The description below was written by a language model from this plasmid's Addgene catalogue record and pLannotate feature annotations shown in this document.]
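Description:
pLenti CMV/TO eGFP Puro (w159-1) is a third-generation, self-inactivating HIV-1-based lentiviral transfer vector for expressing enhanced GFP in mammalian cells, built on the p156RRL-sinPPT-CMV-GFP-PRE backbone. In bacteria it is maintained as a high-copy plasmid through a ColE1/pUC-type origin and an ampicillin resistance gene. The backbone also carries an f1 origin, an SV40 origin, and remnants of lac/lacZα sequences with T3 and T7 promoters. The full sequence of about 8.8 kb was assembled by the depositor, who notes that it may contain minor backbone discrepancies that do not affect function.

The viral genome is transcribed from a chimeric RSV promoter fused to a truncated 5' LTR, which makes genomic RNA production Tat-independent, as expected for a third-generation design. It is followed by the Ψ packaging signal with a partial gag region, the Rev response element, and the cPPT/CTS element. The ΔU3 3' LTR and a downstream SV40 polyadenylation signal close the genome, and the U3 deletion silences LTR promoter activity after integration. Within the provirus, the CMV enhancer/promoter drives EGFP, which was derived from a commercial peGFP-C1 plasmid. The record names this promoter CMV/TO, which implies a tetracycline operator-bearing CMV that can be repressed in cells expressing the Tet repressor, although the operator sites are not annotated separately in the feature table. EGFP is flanked by attB1 and attB2 Gateway recombination sites and followed by a WPRE, which enhances transcript processing and expression. A separate mouse PGK promoter drives puromycin N-acetyltransferase for selecting transduced cells. The vector serves as a fluorescent reporter or control within a lentiviral expression toolkit.
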