Addgene plasmid #17481: pLenti CMV/TO eGFP Puro (w159-1)
Purpose: 3rd gen lentiviral eGFP expression vector, CMV/TO promoter, Puro
Depositing lab: Eric Campeau & Paul Kaufman. Depositing organization: University of Massachusetts, Worcester. Publication: A versatile viral system for expression and depletion of proteins in mammalian cells. Campeau E, Ruhl VE, Rodier F, Smith CL, Rahmberg BL, Fuss JO, Campisi J, Yaswen P, Cooper PK, Kaufman PD.. PLoS One. 2009 Aug 6;4(8):e6529. 10.1371/journal.pone.0006529 PubMed 19657394.
Backbone
  Vector backbone: p156RRL-sinPPT-CMV-GFP-PRE/Nhe I
  Backbone size w/o insert (bp): 8052
  Vector type: Mammalian Expression, Lentiviral
  Selectable markers: Puromycin
Growth in bacteria
  Bacterial resistance: Ampicillin, 100 μg/mL
  Growth temperature: 37°C
  Growth strain: Stbl3
  Growth instructions: Stbl3, 37oC
  Copy number: High Copy
Gene/Insert
  Gene/Insert name: enhanced green fluorescent protein (alt name: GFP)
  Insert size (bp): 719
  Cloning method: Restriction Enzyme
  Sequencing primers: 5′ CMVforw
Resource information
  A portion of this plasmid was derived from a plasmid made by: eGFP gene is derived from peGFP-C1 plasmid (Clontech).
Terms and licenses: Academic/Nonprofit Terms; Industry Terms: Not Available to Industry
Depositor comments: Please note that the full sequence was assembled and may therefore contain sequence discrepancies within the backbone that do not affect plasmid function.
How to cite: pLenti CMV/TO eGFP Puro (w159-1) was a gift from Eric Campeau & Paul Kaufman (Addgene plasmid # 17481 ; http://n2t.net/addgene:17481 ; RRID:Addgene_17481)
