>Addgene plasmid #17481 | pLenti CMV/TO eGFP Puro (w159-1) | addgene partial sequence | sequence record 25939 | 17481 with EGFP-C
TGGACGAGCTGTACAAGTAAAGCGGCCGCACTCGAGATATCTAGACCCAGCTTTCTTGTACAAAGTGGTT
GATATCCAGCACAGTGGCGGCCGCTCGACAATCAACCTCTGGATTACAAAATTTGTGAAAGATTGACTGG
TATTCTTAACTATGTTGCTCCTTTTACGCTATGTGGATACGCTGCTTTAATGCCTTTGTATCATGCTATT
GCTTCCCGTATGGCTTTCATTTTCTCCTCCTTGTATAAATCCTGGTTGCTGTCTCTTTATGAGGAGTTGT
GGCCCGTTGTCAGGCAACGTGGCGTGGTGTGCACTGTGTTTGCTGACGCAACCCCCACTGGTTGGGGCAT
TGCCACCACCTGTCAGCTCCTTTCCGGGACTTTCGCTTTCCCCCTCCCTATTGCCACGGCGGAACTCATC
GCCGCCTGCCTTGCCCGCTGCTGGACAGGGGCTCGGCTGTTGGGCACTGACAATTCCGTGGTGTTGTCGG
GGAAGCTGACGTCCTTTCCATGGCTGCTCGCCTGTGTTGCCACCTGGATTCTGCGCGGGACGTCCTTCTG
CTACGTCCCTTCGGCCCTCAATCCAGCGGACCTTCCTTCCCGCGGCCTGCTGCCGGCTCTGCGGCCTCTT
CCGCGTCTTCGCCTTCGCCCTCAGACGAGTCGGATCTCCCTTTGGGCCGCCTCCCCGCCTGGAATTCTAC
CGGGTA
